Addgene plasmid #129561: CAMP no 3'UTR
Purpose: cytomplasmic marker without terminator (less integration)
Depositing lab: Inaki Ruiz-Trillo. Depositing organization: Agencia Estatal Consejo Superior de Investigaciones Científicas, M.P.
Backbone
  Vector backbone: pcr2.1 without kanamycin resistance gene
  Backbone size w/o insert (bp): 3300
  Vector type: Bacterial Expression
  Selectable markers: Puromycin
Growth in bacteria
  Bacterial resistance: Ampicillin, 100 μg/mL
  Growth temperature: 37°C
  Growth strain: DH5alpha
  Copy number: High Copy
Gene/Insert
  Gene/Insert name: mCherry
  Species: Corallochytrium limacisporum
  Insert size (bp): 711
  Cloning method: Ligation Independent Cloning
  Sequencing primers: 5′ unknown
Terms and licenses: Academic/Nonprofit Terms; Industry Terms: Not Available to Industry
How to cite: CAMP no 3'UTR was a gift from Inaki Ruiz-Trillo (Addgene plasmid # 129561 ; http://n2t.net/addgene:129561 ; RRID:Addgene_129561)
