[The description below was written by a language model from this plasmid's Addgene catalogue record and pLannotate feature annotations shown in this document.]
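Description:
CAMP no 3'UTR is a small (about 4.2 kb) high-copy plasmid built on a pCR2.1 backbone from which the kanamycin resistance gene has been removed; the feature table still detects a short residual NeoR/KanR fragment just upstream of the ampicillin resistance gene. It is propagated in E. coli through a ColE1/pUC-type origin and selected with ampicillin via β-lactamase. The usual pCR2.1 lac region (CAP binding site, lac promoter and operator, plus a lacI fragment) flanks the cloning site. Although the catalogue classes it as a bacterial expression vector, the recorded species, Corallochytrium limacisporum, and the puromycin marker suggest that the payload is meant for transfection of that unicellular eukaryote, with E. coli serving only for propagation.

The payload is an mCherry coding sequence followed, after a gap of only a few bases on the same strand, by the puromycin N-acetyltransferase (PuroR) gene, so the red fluorescent reporter and the drug marker sit in tandem. Whether they are joined as a fusion or separated by a short linker or peptide is not stated. With no targeting signal annotated, mCherry serves as a cytoplasmic marker, in line with the stated purpose. Roughly 600 bp between the lac operator and mCherry is unannotated and may hold the promoter that drives expression in the eukaryotic host, but neither the record nor the feature table identifies it. As the name says, this version lacks a 3'UTR/terminator after the cassette, and the depositor notes that this gives less integration. That suggests it is a comparison variant alongside a terminator-containing version for testing transfection and stable integration.
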