Features (pLannotate 1.2.2; 10 found; start..end, strand, type, name):
     32..62      +  promoter       lac promoter: promoter for the E. coli lac operon
     70..86      +  protein_bind   lac operator: The lac repressor binds to the lac operator to inhibit transcription in E. coli. This inhibition can be relieved by adding lactose or isopropyl-β-D-thiogalactopyranoside (IPTG). lac repressor encoded by lacI
    700..1407    +  CDS            mCherry: mCherry is a basic (constitutively fluorescent) red fluorescent protein published in 2004, derived from Discosoma sp.. It is reported to be a very rapidly-maturing monomer with low acid sensitivity.
   1417..2016    +  CDS            PuroR: puromycin N-acetyltransferase; pac from Streptomyces alboniger; confers resistance to puromycin
   2030..2254    +  CDS            NeoR/KanR (fragment): aminoglycoside phosphotransferase confers resistance to neomycin, kanamycin, and G418 (Geneticin®)
   2255..2271    +  promoter       AmpR promoter (fragment): bla
   2272..3132    +  CDS            AmpR: β-lactamase; bla; confers resistance to ampicillin, carbenicillin, and related antibiotics
   3303..3891    +  rep_origin     ori: high-copy-number ColE1/pMB1/pBR322/pUC origin of replication
   4074..4166    +  CDS            lacI (fragment): lac repressor; lacI; The lac repressor binds to the lac operator to inhibit transcription in E. coli. This inhibition can be relieved by adding lactose or isopropyl-β-D-thiogalactopyranoside (IPTG).
   4179..17      +  protein_bind   CAP binding site (across the origin): CAP binding activates transcription in the presence of cAMP. E. coli catabolite activator protein
>Addgene plasmid #129561 | CAMP no 3'UTR | addgene full sequence | sequence record 258978 | Addgene NGS Result
TGAGTTAGCTCACTCATTAGGCACCCCAGGCTTTACACTTTATGCTTCCGGCTCGTATGTTGTGTGGAAT
TGTGAGCGGATAACAATTTCACACAGGAAACAGCTATGACCATGATTACGCCAAGCTTGAAATGCTGGGC
GCCTTGAAACTGAACCTGTTCGGATCCGGGTTGCGCGCTTCCATTGTTTTGGTTTCCGTGTCTGCAAGGC
GGGTCTGGACGTGACGCTTTGGGGGAGAGGGAGAGCAGAGATACAATTCTAGCCACGAATTTCAGCCAAT
AGTCACAGAGGGGAGTTGCGATCCTGCGAATTGGCTTAGGTCTGTGAGGTCTTTCACGGTTTCGAAAGCA
GCGCAGAGGGGAGACCGACTACCAAAAGCCATAACACTCCACCGAGATATCCGCACTCTTCGCTAGATGA
GCTTGCTTCTCCTCTTGTCACAAATCAGCCCAATGATAGTCACTGTTCAACAACGGTGCAGTGTAAATAT
TCGTTGTGCGTCCTTGATGAGCAGAAGGTACGAGAAGCAGGAAATCATTTCATAATGGAAAACCATTCAC
TGTCTTTCTGTATTGCGAAAAGAGTGATCATAGGTAATCGCAACGGCGGGTCTTTAGAACAGTCACATAC
CAGATCATGGGCATGGAGACAGTAGAGCAACTACGCAAGACAACTATTGTCCCCGGGACTAGTGATATCA
TGGTGAGCAAGGGCGAGGAGGACAACATGGCCATCATCAAGGAGTTCATGCGCTTCAAGGTGCACATGGA
GGGCTCCGTGAACGGCCACGAGTTCGAGATCGAGGGCGAGGGCGAGGGCCGCCCCTACGAGGGCACCCAG
ACCGCCAAGCTGAAGGTGACCAAGGGCGGCCCCCTGCCCTTCGCCTGGGACATCCTGTCCCCTCAGTTCA
TGTACGGCTCCAAGGCCTACGTGAAGCACCCCGCCGACATCCCCGACTACTTGAAGCTGTCCTTCCCCGA
GGGCTTCAAGTGGGAGCGCGTGATGAACTTCGAGGACGGCGGCGTGGTGACCGTGACCCAGGACTCCTCC
CTGCAGGACGGCGAGTTCATCTACAAGGTGAAGCTGCGCGGCACCAACTTCCCCTCCGACGGCCCCGTAA
TGCAGAAGAAGACCATGGGCTGGGAGGCCTCCTCCGAGCGGATGTACCCCGAGGACGGCGCCCTGAAGGG
CGAGATCAAGCAGAGGCTGAAGCTGAAGGACGGCGCCCACTACGACGCCGAGGTCAAGACCACCTACAAG
GCCAAGAAGCCCGTGCAGCTGCCCGGCGCCTACAACGTCAACATCAAGCTGGACATCACCTCCCACAACG
AGGACTACACCATCGTGGAACAGTACGAGCGCGCCGAGGGCCGCCACTCCACCGGCGGCATGGACGAGCT
GTACAAGGCGGCCGCCATGACCGAGTACAAGCCCACGGTGCGCCTCGCCACCCGCGACGACGTCCCCAGG
GCCGTACGCACCCTCGCCGCCGCGTTCGCCGACTACCCCGCCACGCGCCACACCGTCGATCCGGACCGCC
ACATCGAGCGGGTCACCGAGCTGCAAGAACTCTTCCTCACGCGCGTCGGGCTCGACATCGGCAAGGTGTG
GGTCGCGGACGACGGCGCCGCGGTGGCGGTCTGGACCACGCCGGAGAGCGTCGAAGCGGGGGCGGTGTTC
GCCGAGATCGGCCCGCGCATGGCCGAGTTGAGCGGTTCCCGGCTGGCCGCGCAGCAACAGATGGAAGGCC
TCCTGGCGCCGCACCGGCCCAAGGAGCCCGCGTGGTTCCTGGCCACCGTCGGCGTCTCGCCCGACCACCA
GGGCAAGGGTCTGGGCAGCGCCGTCGTGCTCCCCGGAGTGGAGGCGGCCGAGCGCGCCGGGGTGCCCGCC
TTCCTGGAGACCTCCGCGCCCCGCAACCTCCCCTTCTACGAGCGGCTCGGCTTCACCGTCACCGCCGACG
TCGAGGTGCCCGAAGGACCGCGCACCTGGTGCATGACCCGCAAGCCCGGTGCCTGACCTCGACTAGAGGG
CCTGCTTGCCGAATATCATGGTGGAAAATGGCCGCTTTTCTGGATTCATCGACTGTGGCCGGCTGGGTGT
GGCGGACCGCTATCAGGACATAGCGTTGGCTACCCGTGATATTGCTGAAGAGCTTGGCGGCGAATGGGCT
GACCGCTTCCTCGTGCTTTACGGTATCGCCGCTCCCGATTCGCAGCGCATCGCCTTCTATCGCCTTCTTG
ACGAGTTCTTCTGAATTGAAAAAGGAAGAGTATGAGTATTCAACATTTCCGTGTCGCCCTTATTCCCTTT
TTTGCGGCATTTTGCCTTCCTGTTTTTGCTCACCCAGAAACGCTGGTGAAAGTAAAAGATGCTGAAGATC
AGTTGGGTGCACGAGTGGGTTACATCGAACTGGATCTCAACAGCGGTAAGATCCTTGAGAGTTTTCGCCC
CGAAGAACGTTTTCCAATGATGAGCACTTTTAAAGTTCTGCTATGTGGCGCGGTATTATCCCGTATTGAC
GCCGGGCAAGAGCAACTCGGTCGCCGCATACACTATTCTCAGAATGACTTGGTTGAGTACTCACCAGTCA
CAGAAAAGCATCTTACGGATGGCATGACAGTAAGAGAATTATGCAGTGCTGCCATAACCATGAGTGATAA
CACTGCGGCCAACTTACTTCTGACAACGATCGGAGGACCGAAGGAGCTAACCGCTTTTTTGCACAACATG
GGGGATCATGTAACTCGCCTTGATCGTTGGGAACCGGAGCTGAATGAAGCCATACCAAACGACGAGCGTG
ACACCACGATGCCTGTAGCAATGGCAACAACGTTGCGCAAACTATTAACTGGCGAACTACTTACTCTAGC
TTCCCGGCAACAATTAATAGACTGGATGGAGGCGGATAAAGTTGCAGGACCACTTCTGCGCTCGGCCCTT
CCGGCTGGCTGGTTTATTGCTGATAAATCTGGAGCCGGTGAGCGTGGGTCTCGCGGTATCATTGCAGCAC
TGGGGCCAGATGGTAAGCCCTCCCGTATCGTAGTTATCTACACGACGGGGAGTCAGGCAACTATGGATGA
ACGAAATAGACAGATCGCTGAGATAGGTGCCTCACTGATTAAGCATTGGTAACTGTCAGACCAAGTTTAC
TCATATATACTTTAGATTGATTTAAAACTTCATTTTTAATTTAAAAGGATCTAGGTGAAGATCCTTTTTG
ATAATCTCATGACCAAAATCCCTTAACGTGAGTTTTCGTTCCACTGAGCGTCAGACCCCGTAGAAAAGAT
CAAAGGATCTTCTTGAGATCCTTTTTTTCTGCGCGTAATCTGCTGCTTGCAAACAAAAAAACCACCGCTA
CCAGCGGTGGTTTGTTTGCCGGATCAAGAGCTACCAACTCTTTTTCCGAAGGTAACTGGCTTCAGCAGAG
CGCAGATACCAAATACTGTTCTTCTAGTGTAGCCGTAGTTAGGCCACCACTTCAAGAACTCTGTAGCACC
GCCTACATACCTCGCTCTGCTAATCCTGTTACCAGTGGCTGCTGCCAGTGGCGATAAGTCGTGTCTTACC
GGGTTGGACTCAAGACGATAGTTACCGGATAAGGCGCAGCGGTCGGGCTGAACGGGGGGTTCGTGCACAC
AGCCCAGCTTGGAGCGAACGACCTACACCGAACTGAGATACCTACAGCGTGAGCTATGAGAAAGCGCCAC
GCTTCCCGAAGGGAGAAAGGCGGACAGGTATCCGGTAAGCGGCAGGGTCGGAACAGGAGAGCGCACGAGG
GAGCTTCCAGGGGGAAACGCCTGGTATCTTTATAGTCCTGTCGGGTTTCGCCACCTCTGACTTGAGCGTC
GATTTTTGTGATGCTCGTCAGGGGGGCGGAGCCTATGGAAAAACGCCAGCAACGCGGCCTTTTTACGGTT
CCTGGCCTTTTGCTGGCCTTTTGCTCACATGTTCTTTCCTGCGTTATCCCCTGATTCTGTGGATAACCGT
ATTACCGCCTTTGAGTGAGCTGATACCGCTCGCCGCAGCCGAACGACCGAGCGCAGCGAGTCAGTGAGCG
AGGAAGCGGAAGAGCGCCCAATACGCAAACCGCCTCTCCCCGCGCGTTGGCCGATTCATTAATGCAGCTG
GCACGACAGGTTTCCCGACTGGAAAGCGGGCAGTGAGCGCAACGCAATTAATG
